Addgene plasmid #111552: 20XUAS IVS Jaws mVenus_tr
Purpose: Optogenetics in Drosophila: UAS-induced expression of Jaws mVenus
Depositing lab: Vivek Jayaraman. Depositing organization: HHMI, Janelia Research Campus. Publication: Noninvasive optical inhibition with a red-shifted microbial rhodopsin. Chuong AS, Miri ML, Busskamp V, Matthews GA, Acker LC, Sorensen AT, Young A, Klapoetke NC, Henninger MA, Kodandaramaiah SB, Ogawa M, Ramanlal SB, Bandler RC, Allen BD, Forest CR, Chow BY, Han X, Lin Y, Tye KM, Roska B, Cardin JA, Boyden ES. Nat Neurosci. 2014 Aug;17(8):1123-9. doi: 10.1038/nn.3752. Epub 2014 Jul 6. PubMed 24997763.
Backbone
  Vector backbone: 20XUAS IVS sv40
  Vector type: Insect Expression
Growth in bacteria
  Bacterial resistance: Ampicillin, 100 μg/mL
  Growth temperature: 37°C
  Growth strain: DH5alpha
  Copy number: High Copy
Gene/Insert
  Gene/Insert name: Jaws_mVenus_tr
  Species: D. melanogaster (fly)
  Mutation: wt
  Promoter: hsp70
  Cloning method: Restriction Enzyme; 5′ cloning site XhoI (not destroyed); 3′ cloning site XbaI (not destroyed)
Terms and licenses: Academic/Nonprofit Terms; Industry Terms: Not Available to Industry
How to cite: 20XUAS IVS Jaws mVenus_tr was a gift from Vivek Jayaraman (Addgene plasmid # 111552 ; http://n2t.net/addgene:111552 ; RRID:Addgene_111552)
