[The description below was written by a language model from this plasmid's Addgene catalogue record and pLannotate feature annotations shown in this document.]
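Description:
20XUAS IVS Jaws mVenus_tr is a Drosophila transgenesis and expression plasmid (about 9.8 kb) built on the 20XUAS IVS SV40 backbone for GAL4-dependent expression of the red-shifted inhibitory opsin Jaws. It is propagated in E. coli as a high-copy plasmid through a ColE1/pUC-type origin and selected with ampicillin via the β-lactamase gene. For use in flies it carries a φC31 integrase attB site, which allows site-specific insertion into a genomic attP landing site. It also carries the mini-white eye-colour marker, which lets transformants be identified by pigmentation.

The expression cassette begins with four tandem 5X UAS blocks, giving twenty GAL4 binding sites. These sit upstream of the Drosophila hsp70Bb promoter, so transcription depends on GAL4 supplied by a driver line. A modified myosin heavy chain intron 16 (the "IVS") lies between the promoter and the coding region, an element generally included to boost expression.

The insert was cloned between XhoI and XbaI. It comprises an opsin coding sequence that the annotation matches to a haloarchaeal light-driven anion pump (halorhodopsin family), consistent with Jaws being a chloride pump. This is followed by a short fragment of the KCNJ2 (Kir2.1) potassium channel and then mVenus. Such Kir2.1-derived sequences are commonly used as membrane trafficking signals, which probably explains the "tr" in the name, though the record does not say so. The catalogue lists the insert species as D. melanogaster, although the annotated parts are of microbial, human and jellyfish origin.

The SV40 small t intron, neighbouring early-region fragments and the SV40 polyadenylation signal form the 3′ terminator. The construct is intended for optogenetic silencing of genetically defined cells in flies, with the yellow fluorescent tag reporting expression.
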