Features (pLannotate 1.2.2; 23 found; start..end, strand, type, name):
     31..135     +  promoter       AmpR promoter: bla
    136..996     +  CDS            AmpR: β-lactamase; bla; confers resistance to ampicillin, carbenicillin, and related antibiotics
   1167..1755    +  rep_origin     ori: high-copy-number ColE1/pMB1/pBR322/pUC origin of replication
   1842..1911    +  protein_bind   attB: attB site for the φC31 integrase (Groth et al., 2000) phage φC31 integrase
   2606..5478    +  CDS            mini-white: Drosophila white gene eye color pigment; white; This is a modified version of the white gene lacking part of the first intron.
   6251..6406    +  CDS            YPB1_ECOLX (fragment): Protein predicted: Swiss-Prot protein existence level 4. From Escherichia coli.
   6488..6509    -  misc_feature   MCS (fragment): pUC18/19 multiple cloning site
   6508..6602    +  protein_bind   5X UAS: five tandem copies of the "ScaI site" 17-mer CGGAGTACTGTCCTCCG, an upstream activating sequence (UAS) that efficiently binds yeast Gal4 (Webster et al., 1988; Pfeiffer et al., 2010) GAL4
   6636..6730    +  protein_bind   5X UAS: five tandem copies of the "ScaI site" 17-mer CGGAGTACTGTCCTCCG, an upstream activating sequence (UAS) that efficiently binds yeast Gal4 (Webster et al., 1988; Pfeiffer et al., 2010) GAL4
   6764..6858    +  protein_bind   5X UAS: five tandem copies of the "ScaI site" 17-mer CGGAGTACTGTCCTCCG, an upstream activating sequence (UAS) that efficiently binds yeast Gal4 (Webster et al., 1988; Pfeiffer et al., 2010) GAL4
   6877..6893    -  misc_feature   MCS (fragment): pUC18/19 multiple cloning site
   6892..6986    +  protein_bind   5X UAS: five tandem copies of the "ScaI site" 17-mer CGGAGTACTGTCCTCCG, an upstream activating sequence (UAS) that efficiently binds yeast Gal4 (Webster et al., 1988; Pfeiffer et al., 2010) GAL4
   7011..7249    +  promoter       hsp70 promoter: Drosophila melanogaster hsp70Bb promoter
   7264..7330    +  intron         Mhc intron: modified Drosophila myosin heavy chain intron 16 (Pfeiffer et al., 2010)
   7351..8157    +  CDS            hop: BACH_HALHS - Experimental evidence at protein level: Swiss-Prot protein existence level 1. Light-driven anion pump. From Halobacterium halobium (strain shark).
   8206..8268    +  CDS            KCNJ2 (fragment): KCNJ2_HUMAN - Also known as IRK1. Experimental evidence at protein level: Swiss-Prot protein existence level 1. Probably participates in establishing action potential waveform and excitability of neuronal and muscle tissues. Inward rectifier potassium channels are characterized by a greater tendency to allow potassium to flow into the cell rather than out of it. Their voltage dependence is regulated by the concentration of extracellular potassium; as external potassium is raised, the voltage range of the channel opening shifts to more positive voltages. The inward rectification is mainly due t
   8284..8997    +  CDS            mVenus: mVenus is a basic (constitutively fluorescent) yellow fluorescent protein published in 2006, derived from Aequorea victoria. It is reported to be a rapidly-maturing monomer with moderate acid sensitivity.
   9049..9123    +  CDS            small t antigen (fragment): SV40 (simian virus 40) small t antigen
   9125..9190    +  intron         small t intron: SV40 (simian virus 40) small t antigen intron
   9320..9340    +  CDS            SV40 NLS: nuclear localization signal of SV40 (simian virus 40) large T antigen
   9347..9481    +  CDS            LT_POVHA (fragment): Protein inferred from homology: Swiss-Prot protein existence level 3. Isoform large T antigen is a key early protein essential for both driving viral replication and inducing cellular transformation. Plays a role in viral genome replication by driving entry of quiescent cells into the cell cycle and by autoregulating the synthesis of viral early mRNA. Displays highly oncogenic activities by corrupting the host cellular checkpoint mechanisms that guard cell division and the transcription, replication, and repair of DNA. Participates in the modulation of cellular gene expression preceeding viral
   9506..9589    +  CDS            large T antigen (fragment): large T antigen from SV40 (simian virus 40)
   9612..9746    +  polyA_signal   SV40 poly(A) signal: SV40 polyadenylation signal
>Addgene plasmid #111552 | 20XUAS IVS Jaws mVenus_tr | depositor full sequence | sequence record 209464 | Full Sequence
GACTCAGGTGGCACTTTTCGGGGAAATGTGCGCGGAACCCCTATTTGTTTATTTTTCTAAATACATTCAA
ATATGTATCCGCTCATGAGACAATAACCCTGATAAATGCTTCAATAATATTGAAAAAGGAAGAGTATGAG
TATTCAACATTTCCGTGTCGCCCTTATTCCCTTTTTTGCGGCATTTTGCCTTCCTGTTTTTGCTCACCCA
GAAACGCTGGTGAAAGTAAAAGATGCTGAAGATCAGTTGGGTGCACGAGTGGGTTACATCGAACTGGATC
TCAACAGCGGTAAGATCCTTGAGAGTTTTCGCCCCGAAGAACGTTTTCCAATGATGAGCACTTTTAAAGT
TCTGCTATGTGGCGCGGTATTATCCCGTATTGACGCCGGGCAAGAGCAACTCGGTCGCCGCATACACTAT
TCTCAGAATGACTTGGTTGAGTACTCACCAGTCACAGAAAAGCATCTTACGGATGGCATGACAGTAAGAG
AATTATGCAGTGCTGCCATAACCATGAGTGATAACACTGCGGCCAACTTACTTCTGACAACGATCGGAGG
ACCGAAGGAGCTAACCGCTTTTTTGCACAACATGGGGGATCATGTAACTCGCCTTGATCGTTGGGAACCG
GAGCTGAATGAAGCCATACCAAACGACGAGCGTGACACCACGATGCCTGTAGCAATGGCAACAACGTTGC
GCAAACTATTAACTGGCGAACTACTTACTCTAGCTTCCCGGCAACAATTAATAGACTGGATGGAGGCGGA
TAAAGTTGCAGGACCACTTCTGCGCTCGGCCCTTCCGGCTGGCTGGTTTATTGCTGATAAATCTGGAGCC
GGTGAGCGTGGGTCTCGCGGTATCATTGCAGCACTGGGGCCAGATGGTAAGCCCTCCCGTATCGTAGTTA
TCTACACGACGGGGAGTCAGGCAACTATGGATGAACGAAATAGACAGATCGCTGAGATAGGTGCCTCACT
GATTAAGCATTGGTAACTGTCAGACCAAGTTTACTCATATATACTTTAGATTGATTTAAAACTTCATTTT
TAATTTAAAAGGATCTAGGTGAAGATCCTTTTTGATAATCTCATGACCAAAATCCCTTAACGTGAGTTTT
CGTTCCACTGAGCGTCAGACCCCGTAGAAAAGATCAAAGGATCTTCTTGAGATCCTTTTTTTCTGCGCGT
AATCTGCTGCTTGCAAACAAAAAAACCACCGCTACCAGCGGTGGTTTGTTTGCCGGATCAAGAGCTACCA
ACTCTTTTTCCGAAGGTAACTGGCTTCAGCAGAGCGCAGATACCAAATACTGTTCTTCTAGTGTAGCCGT
AGTTAGGCCACCACTTCAAGAACTCTGTAGCACCGCCTACATACCTCGCTCTGCTAATCCTGTTACCAGT
GGCTGCTGCCAGTGGCGATAAGTCGTGTCTTACCGGGTTGGACTCAAGACGATAGTTACCGGATAAGGCG
CAGCGGTCGGGCTGAACGGGGGGTTCGTGCACACAGCCCAGCTTGGAGCGAACGACCTACACCGAACTGA
GATACCTACAGCGTGAGCTATGAGAAAGCGCCACGCTTCCCGAAGGGAGAAAGGCGGACAGGTATCCGGT
AAGCGGCAGGGTCGGAACAGGAGAGCGCACGAGGGAGCTTCCAGGGGGAAACGCCTGGTATCTTTATAGT
CCTGTCGGGTTTCGCCACCTCTGACTTGAGCGTCGATTTTTGTGATGCTCGTCAGGGGGGCGGAGCCTAT
GGAAAAACGCCAGCAACGCGGCCTTTTTACGGTTCCTGGCCTTTTGCTGGCCTTTTGCTCACATGTTACC
GTCGACGATGTAGGTCACGGTCTCGAAGCCGCGGTGCGGGTGCCAGGGCGTGCCCTTGGGCTCCCCGGGC
GCGTACTCCACCTCACCCATCTGGTCCATCATGATGAACGGGTCGAGGTGGCGGTAGTTGATCCCGGCGA
ACGCGCGGCGCACCGGGAAGCCCTCGCCCTCGAAACCGCTGGGCGCGGTGGTCACGGTGAGCACGGGACG
TGCGACGGCGTCGGCGGGTGCGGATACGCGGGGCAGCGTCAGCGGGTTCTCGACGGTCACGGCGGGCATG
TCGACAAGCCGAACATATGGGCGCGCCTAGTATGTATGTAAGTTAATAAAACCCATTTTTGCGGAAAGTA
GATAAAAAAAACATTTTTTTTTTTTACTGCACTGGATATCATTGAACTTATCTGATCAGTTTTAAATTTA
CTTCGATCCAAGGGTATTTGATGTACCAGGTTCTTTCGATTACCTCTCACTCAAAATGACATTCCACTCA
AAGTCAGCGCTGTTTGCCTCCTTCTCTGTCCACAGAAATATCGCCGTCTCTTTCGCCGCTGCGTCCGCTA
TCTCTTTCGCCACCGTTTGTAGCGTTACGTAGCGTCAATGTCCGCCTTCAGTTGCATTTTGTCAGCGGTT
TCGTGACGAAGCTCCAAGCGGTTTACGCCATCAATTAAACACAAAGTGCTGTGCCAAAACTCCTCTCGCT
TCTTATTTTTGTTTGTTTTTTGAGTGATTGGGGTGGTGATTGGTTTTGGGTGGGTAAGCAGGGGAAAGTG
TGAAAAATCCCGGCAATGGGCCAAGAGGATCAGGAGCTATTAATTCGCGGAGGCAGCAAACACCCATCTG
CCGAGCATCTGAACAATGTGAGTAGTACATGTGCATACATCTTAAGTTCACTTGATCTATAGGAACTGCG
ATTGCAACATCAAATTGTATGCGGCGTGAGAACTGCGACCCACAAAAATCCCAAACCGCAATTGCACAAA
CAAATAGTGACACGAAACAGATTATTCTGGTAGCTGTTCTCGCTATATAAGACAATTTTTGAGATCATAT
CATGATCAAGACATCTAAAGGCATTCATTTTCGACTATATTCTTTTTTACAAAAAATATAACAACCAGAT
ATTTTAAGCTGATCCTAGATGCACAAAAAATAAATAAAAGTATAAACCTACTTCGTAGGATACTTCGGGG
TACTTTTTGTTCGGGGTTAGATGAGCATAACGCTAGTAGTTGATATTTGAGATCCCCTATCATTGCAGGG
TGACAGCGGAGCGGCTTCGCAGAGCTGCATTAACCAGGGCTTCGGGCAGGCCAAAAACTACGGCACGCTC
CGGCCACCCAGTCCGCCGGAGGACTCCGGTTCAGGGAGCGGCCAACTAGCCGAGAACCTCACCTATGCCT
GGCACAATATGGACATCTTTGGGGCGGTCAATCAGCCGGGCTCCGGATGGCGGCAGCTGGTCAACCGGAC
ACGCGGACTATTCTGCAACGAGCGACACATACCGGCGCCCAGGAAACATTTGCTCAAGAACGGTGAGTTT
CTATTCGCAGTCGGCTGATCTGTGTGAAATCTTAATAAAGGGTCCAATTACCAATTTGAAACTCAGTTTG
CGGCGTGGCCTATCCGGGCGAACTTTTGGCCGTGATGGGCAGTTCCGGTGCCGGAAAGACGACCCTGCTG
AATGCCCTTGCCTTTCGATCGCCGCAGGGCATCCAAGTATCGCCATCCGGGATGCGACTGCTCAATGGCC
AACCTGTGGACGCCAAGGAGATGCAGGCCAGGTGCGCCTATGTCCAGCAGGATGACCTCTTTATCGGCTC
CCTAACGGCCAGGGAACACCTGATTTTCCAAGCCATGGTGCGGATGCCACGACATCTGACCTATCGGCAG
CGAGTGGCCCGCGTGGATCAGGTGATCCAGGAGCTTTCGCTCAGCAAATGTCAGCACACGATCATCGGTG
TGCCCGGCAGGGTGAAAGGTCTGTCCGGCGGAGAAAGGAAGCGTCTGGCATTCGCCTCCGAGGCTCTAAC
CGATCCGCCGCTTCTGATCTGCGATGAGCCCACCTCCGGACTGGACTCCTTTACCGCCCACAGCGTCGTC
CAGGTGCTGAAGAAGCTGTCGCAGAAGGGCAAGACCGTCATCCTGACCATTCATCAGCCGTCTTCCGAGC
TGTTTGAGCTCTTTGACAAGATCCTTCTGATGGCCGAGGGCAGGGTAGCTTTCTTGGGCACTCCCAGCGA
AGCCGTCGACTTCTTTTCCTAGTGAGTTCGATGTGTTTATTAAGGGTATCTAGTATTACATAACATCTCA
ACTCCTATCCAGCGTGGGTGCCCAGTGTCCTACCAACTACAATCCGGCGGACTTTTACGTACAGGTGTTG
GCCGTTGTGCCCGGACGGGAGATCGAGTCCCGTGATCGGATCGCCAAGATATGCGACAATTTTGCCATTA
GCAAAGTAGCCCGGGATATGGAGCAGTTGTTGGCCACCAAAAATCTGGAGAAGCCACTGGAGCAGCCGGA
GAATGGGTACACCTACAAGGCCACCTGGTTCATGCAGTTCCGGGCGGTCCTGTGGCGATCCTGGCTGTCG
GTGCTCAAGGAACCACTCCTCGTAAAAGTGCGACTTATTCAGACAACGGTGAGTGGTTCCAGTGGAAACA
AATGATATAACGCTTACAATTCTTGGAAACAAATTCGCTAGATTTTAGATAGAATTGCCTGATTCCACAC
CCTTCTTAGTTTTTTTCAATGAGATGTATAGTTTATAGTTTTGCAGAAGATAAATAAATTTCATTTAACT
CGCGAATATTAATGAGATGCGAGTAACATTTTAATTTGCAGATGGTTGCCATCTTGATTGGCCTCATCTT
TTTGGGCCAACAACTCACGCAAGTGGGTGTGATGAATATCAACGGAGCCATCTTCCTCTTCCTGACCAAC
ATGACCTTTCAAAACGTCTTTGCCACGATAAATGTAAGTCATGTTTAGAATACATTTGCATTTCAATAAT
TTACTAACTTTCTAATGAATCGATTCGATTTAGGTGTTCACCTCAGAGCTGCCAGTTTTTATGAGGGAGG
CCCGAAGTCGACTTTATCGCTGTGACACATACTTTCTGGGCAAAACGATTGCCGAATTGCCGCTTTTTCT
CACAGTGCCACTGGTCTTCACGGCGATTGCCTATCCGATGATCGGACTGCGGGCCGGAGTGCTGCACTTC
TTCAACTGCCTGGCGCTGGTCACTCTGGTGGCCAATGTGTCAACGTCCTTCGGATATCTAATATCCTGCG
CCAGCTCCTCGACCTCGATGGCGCTGTCTGTGGGTCCGCCGGTTATCATACCATTCCTGCTCTTTGGCGG
CTTCTTCTTGAACTCGGGCTCGGTGCCAGTATACCTCAAATGGTTGTCGTACCTCTCATGGTTCCGTTAC
GCCAACGAGGGTCTGCTGATTAACCAATGGGCGGACGTGGAGCCGGGCGAAATTAGCTGCACATCGTCGA
ACACCACGTGCCCCAGTTCGGGCAAGGTCATCCTGGAGACGCTTAACTTCTCCGCCGCCGATCTGCCGCT
GGACTACGTGGGTCTGGCCATTCTCATCGTGAGCTTCCGGGTGCTCGCATATCTGGCTCTAAGACTTCGG
GCCCGACGCAAGGAGTAGCCGACATATATCCGAAATAACTGCTTGTTTTTTTTTTTTACCATTATTACCA
TCGTGTTTACTGTTTATTGCCCCCTCAAAAAGCTAATGTAATTATATTTGTGCCAATAAAAACAAGATAT
GACCTATAGAATACAAGTATTTCCCCTTCGAACATCCCCACAAGTAGACTTTGGATTTGTCTTCTAACCA
AAAGACTTACACACCTGCATACCTTACATCAAAAACTCGTTTATCGCTACATAAAACACCGGGATATATT
TTTTATATACATACTTTTCAAATCGCGCGCCCTCTTCATAATTCACCTCCACCACACCACGTTTCGTAGT
TGCTCTTTCGCTGTCTCCCACCCGCTCTCCGCAACACATTCACCTTTTGTTCGACGACCTTGGAGCGACT
GTCGTTAGTTCCGCGCGATTCGGTTCGCTCAAATGGTTCCGAGTGGTTCATTTCGTCTCAATAGAAATTA
GTAATAAATATTTGTATGTACAATTTATTTGCTCCAATATATTTGTATATATTTCCCTCACAGCTATATT
TATTCTAATTTAATATTATGACTTTTTAAGGTAATTTTTTGTGACCTGTTCGGAGTGATTAGCGTTACAA
TTTGAACTGAAAGTGACATCCAGTGTTTGTTCCTTGTGTAGATGCATCTCAAAAAAATGGTGGGCATAAT
AGTGTTGTTTATATATATCAAAAATAACAACTATAATAATAAGAATACATTTAATTTAGAAAATGCTTGG
ATTTCACTGGAACTAGGGCGCGCCTCCGGAACATAATGGTGCAGGGCGCTGACTTCCGCGTTTCCAGACT
TTACGAAACACGGAAACCGAAGACCATTCATGTTGTTGCTCAGGTCGCAGACGTTTTGCAGCAGCAGTCG
CTTCACGTTCGCTCGCGTATCGGTGATTCATTCTGCTAACCAGTAAGGCAACCCCGCCAGCCTAGCCGGG
TCCTCAACGACAGGAGCACGATCATGCGCACCCGTGGCCAGGGCCGCAAGCTTGCATGCCTGCAGGTCGG
AGTACTGTCCTCCGAGCGGAGTACTGTCCTCCGAGCGGAGTACTGTCCTCCGAGCGGAGTACTGTCCTCC
GAGCGGAGTACTGTCCTCCGAGCGGAGACTCTAGCCCTAGGGCATGCCTGCAGGTCGGAGTACTGTCCTC
CGAGCGGAGTACTGTCCTCCGAGCGGAGTACTGTCCTCCGAGCGGAGTACTGTCCTCCGAGCGGAGTACT
GTCCTCCGAGCGGAGACTCTAGCGCTAGCGCATGCCTGCAGGTCGGAGTACTGTCCTCCGAGCGGAGTAC
TGTCCTCCGAGCGGAGTACTGTCCTCCGAGCGGAGTACTGTCCTCCGAGCGGAGTACTGTCCTCCGAGCG
GAGACTCTAGCACTAGTGCATGCCTGCAGGTCGGAGTACTGTCCTCCGAGCGGAGTACTGTCCTCCGAGC
GGAGTACTGTCCTCCGAGCGGAGTACTGTCCTCCGAGCGGAGTACTGTCCTCCGAGCGGAGACTCTAGCG
ACGTCGAGCGCCGGAGTATAAATAGAGGCGCTTCGTCTACGGAGCGACAATTCAATTCAAACAAGCAAAG
TGAACACGTCGCTAAGCGAAAGCTAAGCAAATAAACAAGCGCAGCTGAACAAGCTAAACAATCTGCAGTA
AAGTGCAAGTTAAAGTGAATCAATTAAAAGTAACCAGCAACCAAGTAAATCAACTGCAACTACTGAAATC
TGCCAAGAAGTAATTATTGAATACAAGAAGAGAACTCTGAATAGATCTAAAAGGTAGGTTCAACCACTGA
TGCCTAGGCACACCGAAACGACTAACCCTAATTCTTATCCTTTACTTCAGGCGGCCGCGGCTCGAGCAAA
ATGACCGCCGTGAGCACCACCGCCACCACCGTGCTGCAGGCCACCCAGAGCGATGTGCTGCAGGAGATCC
AGAGCAACTTCCTGCTGAACAGCAGCATCTGGGTGAACATCGCCCTGGCCGGAGTGGTGATCCTGCTGTT
CGTGGCCATGGGCCGCGATCTGGAGAGCCCCCGCGCCAAGCTGATCTGGGTGGCCACCATGCTGGTGCCC
CTGGTGAGCATCAGCAGCTACGCCGGACTGGCCAGCGGCCTGACCGTGGGCTTCCTGCAGATGCCCCCCG
GCCACGCCCTGGCCGGACAGGAGGTGCTGAGCCCCTGGGGCCGCTACCTGACCTGGACCTTCAGCACCCC
CATGATCCTGCTGGCCCTGGGCCTGCTGGCCGATACCGATATCGCCAGCCTGTTCACCGCCATCACCATG
GATATCGGCATGTGCGTGACCGGCCTGGCCGCCGCCCTGATCACCAGCAGCCACCTGCTGCGCTGGGTGT
TCTACGGCATCAGCTGCGCCTTCTTCGTGGCCGTGCTGTACGTGCTGCTGGTGCAGTGGCCCGCCGATGC
CGAGGCCGCCGGAACCAGCGAGATCTTCGGCACCCTGCGCATCCTGACCGTGGTGCTGTGGCTGGGCTAC
CCCATCCTGTTCGCCCTGGGCAGCGAGGGCGTGGCCCTGCTGAGCGTGGGCGTGACCAGCTGGGGCTACA
GCGGCCTGGATATCCTGGCCAAGTACGTGTTCGCCTTCCTGCTGCTGCGCTGGGTGGCCGCCAACGAGGG
CACCGTGAGCGGCAGCGGCATGGGCATCGGCAGCGGAGGCGCCGCCCCCGCCGACGATGCGATCGCTGCT
GCCGCCGCGGCGGCCAAGAGCAGGATCACCAGCGAGGGCGAGTACATCCCCCTGGACCAGATCGACATCA
ACGGAGGTTCAGGCGGAACCGGTGTTAGCAAGGGCGAAGAGCTGTTTACGGGCGTTGTGCCAATTTTGGT
GGAACTGGATGGAGACGTCAACGGCCACAAGTTCAGCGTGTCCGGTGAGGGCGAAGGAGATGCCACCTAC
GGCAAGCTGACATTGAAATTGATCTGCACCACGGGTAAGCTGCCCGTGCCGTGGCCAACCTTGGTCACAA
CGCTGGGTTATGGCTTGCAGTGCTTCGCCCGCTACCCCGATCACATGAAGCAACATGACTTTTTCAAGTC
CGCTATGCCGGAAGGATATGTCCAAGAGCGCACGATTTTCTTTAAGGATGACGGCAACTACAAAACCCGC
GCCGAGGTGAAGTTCGAAGGCGATACCCTGGTGAACCGCATCGAGTTGAAAGGCATTGACTTTAAGGAAG
ATGGAAATATACTGGGCCACAAATTGGAGTACAACTATAATTCGCATAATGTCTACATCACCGCCGATAA
GCAGAAAAACGGCATTAAGGCGAACTTCAAAATCCGCCACAATATAGAGGATGGCGGAGTCCAACTGGCC
GATCACTACCAACAGAACACGCCGATTGGAGACGGCCCCGTCTTGCTGCCAGATAACCACTACCTGAGCT
ATCAGTCCAAGTTGTCGAAAGATCCGAACGAGAAACGCGACCACATGGTGCTGTTGGAGTTCGTGACCGC
CGCTGGCATCACGCTGGGAATGGATGAGTTGTACAAGTTCTGCTACGAGAACGAGGTGTAAGGTACCACT
GTTAATTAACCTCTAGAGGATCTTTGTGAAGGAACCTTACTTCTGTGGTGTGACATAATTGGACAAACTA
CCTACAGAGATTTAAAGCTCTAAGGTAAATATAAAATTTTTAAGTGTATAATGTGTTAAACTACTGATTC
TAATTGTTTGTGTATTTTAGATTCCAACCTATGGAACTGATGAATGGGAGCAGTGGTGGAATGCCTTTAA
TGAGGAAAACCTGTTTTGCTCAGAAGAAATGCCATCTAGTGATGATGAGGCTACTGCTGACTCTCAACAT
TCTACTCCTCCAAAAAAGAAGAGAAAGGTAGAAGACCCCAAGGACTTTCCTTCAGAATTGCTAAGTTTTT
TGAGTCATGCTGTGTTTAGTAATAGAACTCTTGCTTGCTTTGCTATTTACACCACAAAGGAAAAAGCTGC
ACTGCTATACAAGAAAATTATGGAAAAATATTTGATGTATAGTGCCTTGACTAGAGATCATAATCAGCCA
TACCACATTTGTAGAGGTTTTACTTGCTTTAAAAAACCTCCCACACCTCCCCCTGAACCTGAAACATAAA
ATGAATGCAATTGTTGTTGTTAACTTGTTTATTGCAGCTTATAATGGTTACAAATAAAGCAATAGCATCA
CAAATTTCACAAATAAAGCATTTTTTTCACTGCATTCTAGTTGTGGTTTGTCCAAACTCATCAATGTATC
TTATCATGTCTGGATCGATCTGGCCGGCCGTTTAAACGAATTCTTGAAGACGAAAGGGCCTCGTGATACG
CCTATTTTTATAGGTTAATGTCATGATAATAATGGTTTCTTA
