LOCUS       Exported 9842 bp ds-DNA circular SYN 13-MAY-2021
DEFINITION  Optogenetics in Drosophila: UAS-induced expression of Jaws mVenus.
ACCESSION   .
VERSION     .
KEYWORDS    20XUAS IVS Jaws mVenus_tr
SOURCE      synthetic DNA construct
  ORGANISM  synthetic DNA construct
REFERENCE   1 (bases 1 to 9842)
  AUTHORS   Chuong AS, Miri ML, Busskamp V, Matthews GA, Acker LC, Sorensen AT,
            Young A, Klapoetke NC, Henninger MA, Kodandaramaiah SB, Ogawa M,
            Ramanlal SB, Bandler RC, Allen BD, Forest CR, Chow BY, Han X, Lin Y,
            Tye KM, Roska B, Cardin JA, Boyden ES
  TITLE     Noninvasive optical inhibition with a red-shifted microbial
            rhodopsin.
  JOURNAL   Nat Neurosci. 2014 Aug;17(8):1123-9. doi: 10.1038/nn.3752. Epub 2014
            Jul 6.
  PUBMED    24997763
REFERENCE   2 (bases 1 to 9842)
  AUTHORS   .
  TITLE     Direct Submission
  JOURNAL   Exported May 13, 2021 from SnapGene Server 1.1.58
            http://www.snapgene.com
FEATURES             Location/Qualifiers
     source          1..9842
                     /organism="synthetic DNA construct"
                     /mol_type="other DNA"
     promoter        31..135
                     /gene="bla"
                     /label=AmpR promoter
     CDS             136..996
                     /codon_start=1
                     /gene="bla"
                     /product="beta-lactamase"
                     /label=AmpR
                     /note="confers resistance to ampicillin, carbenicillin, and
                     related antibiotics"
                     /translation="MSIQHFRVALIPFFAAFCLPVFAHPETLVKVKDAEDQLGARVGYI
                     ELDLNSGKILESFRPEERFPMMSTFKVLLCGAVLSRIDAGQEQLGRRIHYSQNDLVEYS
                     PVTEKHLTDGMTVRELCSAAITMSDNTAANLLLTTIGGPKELTAFLHNMGDHVTRLDRW
                     EPELNEAIPNDERDTTMPVAMATTLRKLLTGELLTLASRQQLIDWMEADKVAGPLLRSA
                     LPAGWFIADKSGAGERGSRGIIAALGPDGKPSRIVVIYTTGSQATMDERNRQIAEIGAS
                     LIKHW"
     primer_bind     complement(354..373)
                     /label=Amp-R
                     /note="Ampicillin resistance gene, reverse primer"
     rep_origin      1167..1755
                     /direction=RIGHT
                     /label=ori
                     /note="high-copy-number ColE1/pMB1/pBR322/pUC origin of
                     replication"
     primer_bind     1656..1675
                     /label=pBR322ori-F
                     /note="pBR322 origin, forward primer"
     protein_bind    1842..1911
                     /label=attB
                     /bound_moiety="phage phi-C31 integrase"
                     /note="attB site for the phi-C31 integrase (Groth et al.,
                     2000)"
     primer_bind     complement(2136..2154)
                     /label=pCasper-F
                     /note="Drosophila mini-white gene, reverse primer"
     CDS             join(2606..2677,3079..3352,3427..4081,4143..4458,4662..4793
                     ,4864..5478)
                     /codon_start=1
                     /gene="white"
                     /product="Drosophila white gene eye color pigment"
                     /label=mini-white
                     /note="This is a modified version of the white gene lacking
                     part of the first intron."
                     /translation="MGQEDQELLIRGGSKHPSAEHLNNGDSGAASQSCINQGFGQAKNY
                     GTLRPPSPPEDSGSGSGQLAENLTYAWHNMDIFGAVNQPGSGWRQLVNRTRGLFCNERH
                     IPAPRKHLLKNVCGVAYPGELLAVMGSSGAGKTTLLNALAFRSPQGIQVSPSGMRLLNG
                     QPVDAKEMQARCAYVQQDDLFIGSLTAREHLIFQAMVRMPRHLTYRQRVARVDQVIQEL
                     SLSKCQHTIIGVPGRVKGLSGGERKRLAFASEALTDPPLLICDEPTSGLDSFTAHSVVQ
                     VLKKLSQKGKTVILTIHQPSSELFELFDKILLMAEGRVAFLGTPSEAVDFFSYVGAQCP
                     TNYNPADFYVQVLAVVPGREIESRDRIAKICDNFAISKVARDMEQLLATKNLEKPLEQP
                     ENGYTYKATWFMQFRAVLWRSWLSVLKEPLLVKVRLIQTTMVAILIGLIFLGQQLTQVG
                     VMNINGAIFLFLTNMTFQNVFATINVFTSELPVFMREARSRLYRCDTYFLGKTIAELPL
                     FLTVPLVFTAIAYPMIGLRAGVLHFFNCLALVTLVANVSTSFGYLISCASSSTSMALSV
                     GPPVIIPFLLFGGFFLNSGSVPVYLKWLSYLSWFRYANEGLLINQWADVEPGEISCTSS
                     NTTCPSSGKVILETLNFSAADLPLDYVGLAILIVSFRVLAYLALRLRARRKE"
     protein_bind    6508..6602
                     /label=5X UAS
                     /bound_moiety="GAL4"
                     /note="five tandem copies of the ""ScaI site"" 17-mer
                     CGGAGTACTGTCCTCCG, an upstream activating sequence (UAS)
                     that efficiently binds yeast Gal4 (Webster et al., 1988;
                     Pfeiffer et al., 2010)"
     protein_bind    6636..6730
                     /label=5X UAS
                     /bound_moiety="GAL4"
                     /note="five tandem copies of the ""ScaI site"" 17-mer
                     CGGAGTACTGTCCTCCG, an upstream activating sequence (UAS)
                     that efficiently binds yeast Gal4 (Webster et al., 1988;
                     Pfeiffer et al., 2010)"
     protein_bind    6764..6858
                     /label=5X UAS
                     /bound_moiety="GAL4"
                     /note="five tandem copies of the ""ScaI site"" 17-mer
                     CGGAGTACTGTCCTCCG, an upstream activating sequence (UAS)
                     that efficiently binds yeast Gal4 (Webster et al., 1988;
                     Pfeiffer et al., 2010)"
     protein_bind    6892..6986
                     /label=5X UAS
                     /bound_moiety="GAL4"
                     /note="five tandem copies of the ""ScaI site"" 17-mer
                     CGGAGTACTGTCCTCCG, an upstream activating sequence (UAS)
                     that efficiently binds yeast Gal4 (Webster et al., 1988;
                     Pfeiffer et al., 2010)"
     promoter        7011..7249
                     /label=hsp70 promoter
                     /note="Drosophila melanogaster hsp70Bb promoter"
     primer_bind     7196..7217
                     /label=pCasper-hs
                     /note="Drosophila Hsp70 promoter, forward primer"
     intron          7264..7330
                     /label=Mhc intron
                     /note="modified Drosophila myosin heavy chain intron 16
                     (Pfeiffer et al., 2010)"
     intron          9125..9190
                     /label=small t intron
                     /note="SV40 (simian virus 40) small t antigen intron"
     CDS             9320..9340
                     /codon_start=1
                     /product="nuclear localization signal of SV40 (simian virus
                     40) large T antigen"
                     /label=SV40 NLS
                     /translation="PKKKRKV"
     polyA_signal    9612..9746
                     /label=SV40 poly(A) signal
                     /note="SV40 polyadenylation signal"
     primer_bind     complement(9649..9668)
                     /label=SV40pA-R
                     /note="SV40 polyA, reverse primer"
     primer_bind     9703..9722
                     /label=EBV-rev
                     /note="SV40 polyA terminator, reverse primer"
     primer_bind     complement(9788..9806)
                     /label=pBRforEco
                     /note="pBR322 vectors, upsteam of EcoRI site, forward
                     primer"
ORIGIN
        1 gactcaggtg gcacttttcg gggaaatgtg cgcggaaccc ctatttgttt atttttctaa
       61 atacattcaa atatgtatcc gctcatgaga caataaccct gataaatgct tcaataatat
      121 tgaaaaagga agagtatgag tattcaacat ttccgtgtcg cccttattcc cttttttgcg
      181 gcattttgcc ttcctgtttt tgctcaccca gaaacgctgg tgaaagtaaa agatgctgaa
      241 gatcagttgg gtgcacgagt gggttacatc gaactggatc tcaacagcgg taagatcctt
      301 gagagttttc gccccgaaga acgttttcca atgatgagca cttttaaagt tctgctatgt
      361 ggcgcggtat tatcccgtat tgacgccggg caagagcaac tcggtcgccg catacactat
      421 tctcagaatg acttggttga gtactcacca gtcacagaaa agcatcttac ggatggcatg
      481 acagtaagag aattatgcag tgctgccata accatgagtg ataacactgc ggccaactta
      541 cttctgacaa cgatcggagg accgaaggag ctaaccgctt ttttgcacaa catgggggat
      601 catgtaactc gccttgatcg ttgggaaccg gagctgaatg aagccatacc aaacgacgag
      661 cgtgacacca cgatgcctgt agcaatggca acaacgttgc gcaaactatt aactggcgaa
      721 ctacttactc tagcttcccg gcaacaatta atagactgga tggaggcgga taaagttgca
      781 ggaccacttc tgcgctcggc ccttccggct ggctggttta ttgctgataa atctggagcc
      841 ggtgagcgtg ggtctcgcgg tatcattgca gcactggggc cagatggtaa gccctcccgt
      901 atcgtagtta tctacacgac ggggagtcag gcaactatgg atgaacgaaa tagacagatc
      961 gctgagatag gtgcctcact gattaagcat tggtaactgt cagaccaagt ttactcatat
     1021 atactttaga ttgatttaaa acttcatttt taatttaaaa ggatctaggt gaagatcctt
     1081 tttgataatc tcatgaccaa aatcccttaa cgtgagtttt cgttccactg agcgtcagac
     1141 cccgtagaaa agatcaaagg atcttcttga gatccttttt ttctgcgcgt aatctgctgc
     1201 ttgcaaacaa aaaaaccacc gctaccagcg gtggtttgtt tgccggatca agagctacca
     1261 actctttttc cgaaggtaac tggcttcagc agagcgcaga taccaaatac tgttcttcta
     1321 gtgtagccgt agttaggcca ccacttcaag aactctgtag caccgcctac atacctcgct
     1381 ctgctaatcc tgttaccagt ggctgctgcc agtggcgata agtcgtgtct taccgggttg
     1441 gactcaagac gatagttacc ggataaggcg cagcggtcgg gctgaacggg gggttcgtgc
     1501 acacagccca gcttggagcg aacgacctac accgaactga gatacctaca gcgtgagcta
     1561 tgagaaagcg ccacgcttcc cgaagggaga aaggcggaca ggtatccggt aagcggcagg
     1621 gtcggaacag gagagcgcac gagggagctt ccagggggaa acgcctggta tctttatagt
     1681 cctgtcgggt ttcgccacct ctgacttgag cgtcgatttt tgtgatgctc gtcagggggg
     1741 cggagcctat ggaaaaacgc cagcaacgcg gcctttttac ggttcctggc cttttgctgg
     1801 ccttttgctc acatgttacc gtcgacgatg taggtcacgg tctcgaagcc gcggtgcggg
     1861 tgccagggcg tgcccttggg ctccccgggc gcgtactcca cctcacccat ctggtccatc
     1921 atgatgaacg ggtcgaggtg gcggtagttg atcccggcga acgcgcggcg caccgggaag
     1981 ccctcgccct cgaaaccgct gggcgcggtg gtcacggtga gcacgggacg tgcgacggcg
     2041 tcggcgggtg cggatacgcg gggcagcgtc agcgggttct cgacggtcac ggcgggcatg
     2101 tcgacaagcc gaacatatgg gcgcgcctag tatgtatgta agttaataaa acccattttt
     2161 gcggaaagta gataaaaaaa acattttttt tttttactgc actggatatc attgaactta
     2221 tctgatcagt tttaaattta cttcgatcca agggtatttg atgtaccagg ttctttcgat
     2281 tacctctcac tcaaaatgac attccactca aagtcagcgc tgtttgcctc cttctctgtc
     2341 cacagaaata tcgccgtctc tttcgccgct gcgtccgcta tctctttcgc caccgtttgt
     2401 agcgttacgt agcgtcaatg tccgccttca gttgcatttt gtcagcggtt tcgtgacgaa
     2461 gctccaagcg gtttacgcca tcaattaaac acaaagtgct gtgccaaaac tcctctcgct
     2521 tcttattttt gtttgttttt tgagtgattg gggtggtgat tggttttggg tgggtaagca
     2581 ggggaaagtg tgaaaaatcc cggcaatggg ccaagaggat caggagctat taattcgcgg
     2641 aggcagcaaa cacccatctg ccgagcatct gaacaatgtg agtagtacat gtgcatacat
     2701 cttaagttca cttgatctat aggaactgcg attgcaacat caaattgtct gcggcgtgag
     2761 aactgcgacc cacaaaaatc ccaaaccgca attgcacaaa caaatagtga cacgaaacag
     2821 attattctgg tagctgttct cgctatataa gacaattttt gagatcatat catgatcaag
     2881 acatctaaag gcattcattt tcgactatat tcttttttac aaaaaatata acaaccagat
     2941 attttaagct gatcctagat gcacaaaaaa taaataaaag tataaaccta cttcgtagga
     3001 tacttcgggg tactttttgt tcggggttag atgagcataa cgcttgtagt tgatatttga
     3061 gatcccctat cattgcaggg tgacagcgga gcggcttcgc agagctgcat taaccagggc
     3121 ttcgggcagg ccaaaaacta cggcacgctc cggccaccca gtccgccgga ggactccggt
     3181 tcagggagcg gccaactagc cgagaacctc acctatgcct ggcacaatat ggacatcttt
     3241 ggggcggtca atcagccggg ctccggatgg cggcagctgg tcaaccggac acgcggacta
     3301 ttctgcaacg agcgacacat accggcgccc aggaaacatt tgctcaagaa cggtgagttt
     3361 ctattcgcag tcggctgatc tgtgtgaaat cttaataaag ggtccaatta ccaatttgaa
     3421 actcagtttg cggcgtggcc tatccgggcg aacttttggc cgtgatgggc agttccggtg
     3481 ccggaaagac gaccctgctg aatgcccttg cctttcgatc gccgcagggc atccaagtat
     3541 cgccatccgg gatgcgactg ctcaatggcc aacctgtgga cgccaaggag atgcaggcca
     3601 ggtgcgccta tgtccagcag gatgacctct ttatcggctc cctaacggcc agggaacacc
     3661 tgattttcca agccatggtg cggatgccac gacatctgac ctatcggcag cgagtggccc
     3721 gcgtggatca ggtgatccag gagctttcgc tcagcaaatg tcagcacacg atcatcggtg
     3781 tgcccggcag ggtgaaaggt ctgtccggcg gagaaaggaa gcgtctggca ttcgcctccg
     3841 aggctctaac cgatccgccg cttctgatct gcgatgagcc cacctccgga ctggactcct
     3901 ttaccgccca cagcgtcgtc caggtgctga agaagctgtc gcagaagggc aagaccgtca
     3961 tcctgaccat tcatcagccg tcttccgagc tgtttgagct ctttgacaag atccttctga
     4021 tggccgaggg cagggtagct ttcttgggca ctcccagcga agccgtcgac ttcttttcct
     4081 agtgagttcg atgtgtttat taagggtatc tagtattaca taacatctca actcctatcc
     4141 agcgtgggtg cccagtgtcc taccaactac aatccggcgg acttttacgt acaggtgttg
     4201 gccgttgtgc ccggacggga gatcgagtcc cgtgatcgga tcgccaagat atgcgacaat
     4261 tttgccatta gcaaagtagc ccgggatatg gagcagttgt tggccaccaa aaatctggag
     4321 aagccactgg agcagccgga gaatgggtac acctacaagg ccacctggtt catgcagttc
     4381 cgggcggtcc tgtggcgatc ctggctgtcg gtgctcaagg aaccactcct cgtaaaagtg
     4441 cgacttattc agacaacggt gagtggttcc agtggaaaca aatgatataa cgcttacaat
     4501 tcttggaaac aaattcgcta gattttagat agaattgcct gattccacac ccttcttagt
     4561 ttttttcaat gagatgtata gtttatagtt ttgcagaaga taaataaatt tcatttaact
     4621 cgcgaatatt aatgagatgc gagtaacatt ttaatttgca gatggttgcc atcttgattg
     4681 gcctcatctt tttgggccaa caactcacgc aagtgggtgt gatgaatatc aacggagcca
     4741 tcttcctctt cctgaccaac atgacctttc aaaacgtctt tgccacgata aatgtaagtc
     4801 atgtttagaa tacatttgca tttcaataat ttactaactt tctaatgaat cgattcgatt
     4861 taggtgttca cctcagagct gccagttttt atgagggagg cccgaagtcg actttatcgc
     4921 tgtgacacat actttctggg caaaacgatt gccgaattgc cgctttttct cacagtgcca
     4981 ctggtcttca cggcgattgc ctatccgatg atcggactgc gggccggagt gctgcacttc
     5041 ttcaactgcc tggcgctggt cactctggtg gccaatgtgt caacgtcctt cggatatcta
     5101 atatcctgcg ccagctcctc gacctcgatg gcgctgtctg tgggtccgcc ggttatcata
     5161 ccattcctgc tctttggcgg cttcttcttg aactcgggct cggtgccagt atacctcaaa
     5221 tggttgtcgt acctctcatg gttccgttac gccaacgagg gtctgctgat taaccaatgg
     5281 gcggacgtgg agccgggcga aattagctgc acatcgtcga acaccacgtg ccccagttcg
     5341 ggcaaggtca tcctggagac gcttaacttc tccgccgccg atctgccgct ggactacgtg
     5401 ggtctggcca ttctcatcgt gagcttccgg gtgctcgcat atctggctct aagacttcgg
     5461 gcccgacgca aggagtagcc gacatatatc cgaaataact gcttgttttt tttttttacc
     5521 attattacca tcgtgtttac tgtttattgc cccctcaaaa agctaatgta attatatttg
     5581 tgccaataaa aacaagatat gacctataga atacaagtat ttccccttcg aacatcccca
     5641 caagtagact ttggatttgt cttctaacca aaagacttac acacctgcat accttacatc
     5701 aaaaactcgt ttatcgctac ataaaacacc gggatatatt ttttatatac atacttttca
     5761 aatcgcgcgc cctcttcata attcacctcc accacaccac gtttcgtagt tgctctttcg
     5821 ctgtctccca cccgctctcc gcaacacatt caccttttgt tcgacgacct tggagcgact
     5881 gtcgttagtt ccgcgcgatt cggttcgctc aaatggttcc gagtggttca tttcgtctca
     5941 atagaaatta gtaataaata tttgtatgta caatttattt gctccaatat atttgtatat
     6001 atttccctca cagctatatt tattctaatt taatattatg actttttaag gtaatttttt
     6061 gtgacctgtt cggagtgatt agcgttacaa tttgaactga aagtgacatc cagtgtttgt
     6121 tccttgtgta gatgcatctc aaaaaaatgg tgggcataat agtgttgttt atatatatca
     6181 aaaataacaa ctataataat aagaatacat ttaatttaga aaatgcttgg atttcactgg
     6241 aactagggcg cgcctccgga acataatggt gcagggcgct gacttccgcg tttccagact
     6301 ttacgaaaca cggaaaccga agaccattca tgttgttgct caggtcgcag acgttttgca
     6361 gcagcagtcg cttcacgttc gctcgcgtat cggtgattca ttctgctaac cagtaaggca
     6421 accccgccag cctagccggg tcctcaacga caggagcacg atcatgcgca cccgtggcca
     6481 gggccgcaag cttgcatgcc tgcaggtcgg agtactgtcc tccgagcgga gtactgtcct
     6541 ccgagcggag tactgtcctc cgagcggagt actgtcctcc gagcggagta ctgtcctccg
     6601 agcggagact ctagccctag ggcatgcctg caggtcggag tactgtcctc cgagcggagt
     6661 actgtcctcc gagcggagta ctgtcctccg agcggagtac tgtcctccga gcggagtact
     6721 gtcctccgag cggagactct agcgctagcg catgcctgca ggtcggagta ctgtcctccg
     6781 agcggagtac tgtcctccga gcggagtact gtcctccgag cggagtactg tcctccgagc
     6841 ggagtactgt cctccgagcg gagactctag cactagtgca tgcctgcagg tcggagtact
     6901 gtcctccgag cggagtactg tcctccgagc ggagtactgt cctccgagcg gagtactgtc
     6961 ctccgagcgg agtactgtcc tccgagcgga gactctagcg acgtcgagcg ccggagtata
     7021 aatagaggcg cttcgtctac ggagcgacaa ttcaattcaa acaagcaaag tgaacacgtc
     7081 gctaagcgaa agctaagcaa ataaacaagc gcagctgaac aagctaaaca atctgcagta
     7141 aagtgcaagt taaagtgaat caattaaaag taaccagcaa ccaagtaaat caactgcaac
     7201 tactgaaatc tgccaagaag taattattga atacaagaag agaactctga atagatctaa
     7261 aaggtaggtt caaccactga tgcctaggca caccgaaacg actaacccta attcttatcc
     7321 tttacttcag gcggccgcgg ctcgagcaaa atgaccgccg tgagcaccac cgccaccacc
     7381 gtgctgcagg ccacccagag cgatgtgctg caggagatcc agagcaactt cctgctgaac
     7441 agcagcatct gggtgaacat cgccctggcc ggagtggtga tcctgctgtt cgtggccatg
     7501 ggccgcgatc tggagagccc ccgcgccaag ctgatctggg tggccaccat gctggtgccc
     7561 ctggtgagca tcagcagcta cgccggactg gccagcggcc tgaccgtggg cttcctgcag
     7621 atgccccccg gccacgccct ggccggacag gaggtgctga gcccctgggg ccgctacctg
     7681 acctggacct tcagcacccc catgatcctg ctggccctgg gcctgctggc cgataccgat
     7741 atcgccagcc tgttcaccgc catcaccatg gatatcggca tgtgcgtgac cggcctggcc
     7801 gccgccctga tcaccagcag ccacctgctg cgctgggtgt tctacggcat cagctgcgcc
     7861 ttcttcgtgg ccgtgctgta cgtgctgctg gtgcagtggc ccgccgatgc cgaggccgcc
     7921 ggaaccagcg agatcttcgg caccctgcgc atcctgaccg tggtgctgtg gctgggctac
     7981 cccatcctgt tcgccctggg cagcgagggc gtggccctgc tgagcgtggg cgtgaccagc
     8041 tggggctaca gcggcctgga tatcctggcc aagtacgtgt tcgccttcct gctgctgcgc
     8101 tgggtggccg ccaacgaggg caccgtgagc ggcagcggca tgggcatcgg cagcggaggc
     8161 gccgcccccg ccgacgatgc gatcgctgct gccgccgcgg cggccaagag caggatcacc
     8221 agcgagggcg agtacatccc cctggaccag atcgacatca acggaggttc aggcggaacc
     8281 ggtgttagca agggcgaaga gctgtttacg ggcgttgtgc caattttggt ggaactggat
     8341 ggagacgtca acggccacaa gttcagcgtg tccggtgagg gcgaaggaga tgccacctac
     8401 ggcaagctga cattgaaatt gatctgcacc acgggtaagc tgcccgtgcc gtggccaacc
     8461 ttggtcacaa cgctgggtta tggcttgcag tgcttcgccc gctaccccga tcacatgaag
     8521 caacatgact ttttcaagtc cgctatgccg gaaggatatg tccaagagcg cacgattttc
     8581 tttaaggatg acggcaacta caaaacccgc gccgaggtga agttcgaagg cgataccctg
     8641 gtgaaccgca tcgagttgaa aggcattgac tttaaggaag atggaaatat actgggccac
     8701 aaattggagt acaactataa ttcgcataat gtctacatca ccgccgataa gcagaaaaac
     8761 ggcattaagg cgaacttcaa aatccgccac aatatagagg atggcggagt ccaactggcc
     8821 gatcactacc aacagaacac gccgattgga gacggccccg tcttgctgcc agataaccac
     8881 tacctgagct atcagtccaa gttgtcgaaa gatccgaacg agaaacgcga ccacatggtg
     8941 ctgttggagt tcgtgaccgc cgctggcatc acgctgggaa tggatgagtt gtacaagttc
     9001 tgctacgaga acgaggtgta aggtaccact gttaattaac ctctagagga tctttgtgaa
     9061 ggaaccttac ttctgtggtg tgacataatt ggacaaacta cctacagaga tttaaagctc
     9121 taaggtaaat ataaaatttt taagtgtata atgtgttaaa ctactgattc taattgtttg
     9181 tgtattttag attccaacct atggaactga tgaatgggag cagtggtgga atgcctttaa
     9241 tgaggaaaac ctgttttgct cagaagaaat gccatctagt gatgatgagg ctactgctga
     9301 ctctcaacat tctactcctc caaaaaagaa gagaaaggta gaagacccca aggactttcc
     9361 ttcagaattg ctaagttttt tgagtcatgc tgtgtttagt aatagaactc ttgcttgctt
     9421 tgctatttac accacaaagg aaaaagctgc actgctatac aagaaaatta tggaaaaata
     9481 tttgatgtat agtgccttga ctagagatca taatcagcca taccacattt gtagaggttt
     9541 tacttgcttt aaaaaacctc ccacacctcc ccctgaacct gaaacataaa atgaatgcaa
     9601 ttgttgttgt taacttgttt attgcagctt ataatggtta caaataaagc aatagcatca
     9661 caaatttcac aaataaagca tttttttcac tgcattctag ttgtggtttg tccaaactca
     9721 tcaatgtatc ttatcatgtc tggatcgatc tggccggccg tttaaacgaa ttcttgaaga
     9781 cgaaagggcc tcgtgatacg cctattttta taggttaatg tcatgataat aatggtttct
     9841 ta
//
